>Addgene plasmid #129029 | pSpdCas9-huTET1CD-T2A-mCherry(PX458)-SghuTSDR-1 | depositor full sequence | sequence record 247375 | pSpdCas9-huTET1CD-T2A-mCherry(PX458)-SghuTSDR-1 sequence 11406 bps
GAGGGCCTATTTCCCATGATTCCTTCATATTTGCATATACGATACAAGGCTGTTAGAGAGATAATTGGAA
TTAATTTGACTGTAAACACAAAGATATTAGTACAAAATACGTGACGTAGAAAGTAATAATTTCTTGGGTA
GTTTGCAGTTTTAAAATTATGTTTTAAAATGGACTATCATATGCTTACCGTAACTTGAAAGTATTTCGAT
TTCTTGGCTTTATATATCTTGTGGAAAGGACGAAACACCGTCTGTGGTTTTGAGATTCTGTTTTAGAGCT
AGAAATAGCAAGTTAAAATAAGGCTAGTCCGTTATCAACTTGAAAAAGTGGCACCGAGTCGGTGCTTTTT
TGTTTTAGAGCTAGAAATAGCAAGTTAAAATAAGGCTAGTCCGTTTTTAGCGCGTGCGCCAATTCTGCAG
ACAAATGGCTCTAGAGGTACCCGTTACATAACTTACGGTAAATGGCCCGCCTGGCTGACCGCCCAACGAC
CCCCGCCCATTGACGTCAATAGTAACGCCAATAGGGACTTTCCATTGACGTCAATGGGTGGAGTATTTAC
GGTAAACTGCCCACTTGGCAGTACATCAAGTGTATCATATGCCAAGTACGCCCCCTATTGACGTCAATGA
CGGTAAATGGCCCGCCTGGCATTGTGCCCAGTACATGACCTTATGGGACTTTCCTACTTGGCAGTACATC
TACGTATTAGTCATCGCTATTACCATGGTCGAGGTGAGCCCCACGTTCTGCTTCACTCTCCCCATCTCCC
CCCCCTCCCCACCCCCAATTTTGTATTTATTTATTTTTTAATTATTTTGTGCAGCGATGGGGGCGGGGGG
GGGGGGGGGGCGCGCGCCAGGCGGGGCGGGGCGGGGCGAGGGGCGGGGCGGGGCGAGGCGGAGAGGTGCG
GCGGCAGCCAATCAGAGCGGCGCGCTCCGAAAGTTTCCTTTTATGGCGAGGCGGCGGCGGCGGCGGCCCT
ATAAAAAGCGAAGCGCGCGGCGGGCGGGAGTCGCTGCGACGCTGCCTTCGCCCCGTGCCCCGCTCCGCCG
CCGCCTCGCGCCGCCCGCCCCGGCTCTGACTGACCGCGTTACTCCCACAGGTGAGCGGGCGGGACGGCCC
TTCTCCTCCGGGCTGTAATTAGCTGAGCAAGAGGTAAGGGTTTAAGGGATGGTTGGTTGGTGGGGTATTA
ATGTTTAATTACCTGGAGCACCTGCCTGAAATCACTTTTTTTCAGGTTGGACCGGTGCCACCATGTACCC
ATACGATGTTCCAGATTACGCTTCGCCGAAGAAAAAGCGCAAGGTCGAAGCGTCCGACAAGAAGTACAGC
ATCGGCCTGGCCATCGGCACCAACTCTGTGGGCTGGGCCGTGATCACCGACGAGTACAAGGTGCCCAGCA
AGAAATTCAAGGTGCTGGGCAACACCGACCGGCACAGCATCAAGAAGAACCTGATCGGAGCCCTGCTGTT
CGACAGCGGCGAAACAGCCGAGGCCACCCGGCTGAAGAGAACCGCCAGAAGAAGATACACCAGACGGAAG
AACCGGATCTGCTATCTGCAAGAGATCTTCAGCAACGAGATGGCCAAGGTGGACGACAGCTTCTTCCACA
GACTGGAAGAGTCCTTCCTGGTGGAAGAGGATAAGAAGCACGAGCGGCACCCCATCTTCGGCAACATCGT
GGACGAGGTGGCCTACCACGAGAAGTACCCCACCATCTACCACCTGAGAAAGAAACTGGTGGACAGCACC
GACAAGGCCGACCTGCGGCTGATCTATCTGGCCCTGGCCCACATGATCAAGTTCCGGGGCCACTTCCTGA
TCGAGGGCGACCTGAACCCCGACAACAGCGACGTGGACAAGCTGTTCATCCAGCTGGTGCAGACCTACAA
CCAGCTGTTCGAGGAAAACCCCATCAACGCCAGCGGCGTGGACGCCAAGGCCATCCTGTCTGCCAGACTG
AGCAAGAGCAGACGGCTGGAAAATCTGATCGCCCAGCTGCCCGGCGAGAAGAAGAATGGCCTGTTCGGCA
ACCTGATTGCCCTGAGCCTGGGCCTGACCCCCAACTTCAAGAGCAACTTCGACCTGGCCGAGGATGCCAA
ACTGCAGCTGAGCAAGGACACCTACGACGACGACCTGGACAACCTGCTGGCCCAGATCGGCGACCAGTAC
GCCGACCTGTTTCTGGCCGCCAAGAACCTGTCCGACGCCATCCTGCTGAGCGACATCCTGAGAGTGAACA
CCGAGATCACCAAGGCCCCCCTGAGCGCCTCTATGATCAAGAGATACGACGAGCACCACCAGGACCTGAC
CCTGCTGAAAGCTCTCGTGCGGCAGCAGCTGCCTGAGAAGTACAAAGAGATTTTCTTCGACCAGAGCAAG
AACGGCTACGCCGGCTACATTGACGGCGGAGCCAGCCAGGAAGAGTTCTACAAGTTCATCAAGCCCATCC
TGGAAAAGATGGACGGCACCGAGGAACTGCTCGTGAAGCTGAACAGAGAGGACCTGCTGCGGAAGCAGCG
GACCTTCGACAACGGCAGCATCCCCCACCAGATCCACCTGGGAGAGCTGCACGCCATTCTGCGGCGGCAG
GAAGATTTTTACCCATTCCTGAAGGACAACCGGGAAAAGATCGAGAAGATCCTGACCTTCCGCATCCCCT
ACTACGTGGGCCCTCTGGCCAGGGGAAACAGCAGATTCGCCTGGATGACCAGAAAGAGCGAGGAAACCAT
CACCCCCTGGAACTTCGAGGAAGTGGTGGACAAGGGCGCTTCCGCCCAGAGCTTCATCGAGCGGATGACC
AACTTCGATAAGAACCTGCCCAACGAGAAGGTGCTGCCCAAGCACAGCCTGCTGTACGAGTACTTCACCG
TGTATAACGAGCTGACCAAAGTGAAATACGTGACCGAGGGAATGAGAAAGCCCGCCTTCCTGAGCGGCGA
GCAGAAAAAGGCCATCGTGGACCTGCTGTTCAAGACCAACCGGAAAGTGACCGTGAAGCAGCTGAAAGAG
GACTACTTCAAGAAAATCGAGTGCTTCGACTCCGTGGAAATCTCCGGCGTGGAAGATCGGTTCAACGCCT
CCCTGGGCACATACCACGATCTGCTGAAAATTATCAAGGACAAGGACTTCCTGGACAATGAGGAAAACGA
GGACATTCTGGAAGATATCGTGCTGACCCTGACACTGTTTGAGGACAGAGAGATGATCGAGGAACGGCTG
AAAACCTATGCCCACCTGTTCGACGACAAAGTGATGAAGCAGCTGAAGCGGCGGAGATACACCGGCTGGG
GCAGGCTGAGCCGGAAGCTGATCAACGGCATCCGGGACAAGCAGTCCGGCAAGACAATCCTGGATTTCCT
GAAGTCCGACGGCTTCGCCAACAGAAACTTCATGCAGCTGATCCACGACGACAGCCTGACCTTTAAAGAG
GACATCCAGAAAGCCCAGGTGTCCGGCCAGGGCGATAGCCTGCACGAGCACATTGCCAATCTGGCCGGCA
GCCCCGCCATTAAGAAGGGCATCCTGCAGACAGTGAAGGTGGTGGACGAGCTCGTGAAAGTGATGGGCCG
GCACAAGCCCGAGAACATCGTGATCGAAATGGCCAGAGAGAACCAGACCACCCAGAAGGGACAGAAGAAC
AGCCGCGAGAGAATGAAGCGGATCGAAGAGGGCATCAAAGAGCTGGGCAGCCAGATCCTGAAAGAACACC
CCGTGGAAAACACCCAGCTGCAGAACGAGAAGCTGTACCTGTACTACCTGCAGAATGGGCGGGATATGTA
CGTGGACCAGGAACTGGACATCAACCGGCTGTCCGACTACGATGTGGACGCCATCGTGCCTCAGAGCTTT
CTGAAGGACGACTCCATCGACAACAAGGTGCTGACCAGAAGCGACAAGAACCGGGGCAAGAGCGACAACG
TGCCCTCCGAAGAGGTCGTGAAGAAGATGAAGAACTACTGGCGGCAGCTGCTGAACGCCAAGCTGATTAC
CCAGAGAAAGTTCGACAATCTGACCAAGGCCGAGAGAGGCGGCCTGAGCGAACTGGATAAGGCCGGCTTC
ATCAAGAGACAGCTGGTGGAAACCCGGCAGATCACAAAGCACGTGGCACAGATCCTGGACTCCCGGATGA
ACACTAAGTACGACGAGAATGACAAGCTGATCCGGGAAGTGAAAGTGATCACCCTGAAGTCCAAGCTGGT
GTCCGATTTCCGGAAGGATTTCCAGTTTTACAAAGTGCGCGAGATCAACAACTACCACCACGCCCACGAC
GCCTACCTGAACGCCGTCGTGGGAACCGCCCTGATCAAAAAGTACCCTAAGCTGGAAAGCGAGTTCGTGT
ACGGCGACTACAAGGTGTACGACGTGCGGAAGATGATCGCCAAGAGCGAGCAGGAAATCGGCAAGGCTAC
CGCCAAGTACTTCTTCTACAGCAACATCATGAACTTTTTCAAGACCGAGATTACCCTGGCCAACGGCGAG
ATCCGGAAGCGGCCTCTGATCGAGACAAACGGCGAAACCGGGGAGATCGTGTGGGATAAGGGCCGGGATT
TTGCCACCGTGCGGAAAGTGCTGAGCATGCCCCAAGTGAATATCGTGAAAAAGACCGAGGTGCAGACAGG
CGGCTTCAGCAAAGAGTCTATCCTGCCCAAGAGGAACAGCGATAAGCTGATCGCCAGAAAGAAGGACTGG
GACCCTAAGAAGTACGGCGGCTTCGACAGCCCCACCGTGGCCTATTCTGTGCTGGTGGTGGCCAAAGTGG
AAAAGGGCAAGTCCAAGAAACTGAAGAGTGTGAAAGAGCTGCTGGGGATCACCATCATGGAAAGAAGCAG
CTTCGAGAAGAATCCCATCGACTTTCTGGAAGCCAAGGGCTACAAAGAAGTGAAAAAGGACCTGATCATC
AAGCTGCCTAAGTACTCCCTGTTCGAGCTGGAAAACGGCCGGAAGAGAATGCTGGCCTCTGCCGGCGAAC
TGCAGAAGGGAAACGAACTGGCCCTGCCCTCCAAATATGTGAACTTCCTGTACCTGGCCAGCCACTATGA
GAAGCTGAAGGGCTCCCCCGAGGATAATGAGCAGAAACAGCTGTTTGTGGAACAGCACAAGCACTACCTG
GACGAGATCATCGAGCAGATCAGCGAGTTCTCCAAGAGAGTGATCCTGGCCGACGCTAATCTGGACAAAG
TGCTGTCCGCCTACAACAAGCACCGGGATAAGCCCATCAGAGAGCAGGCCGAGAATATCATCCACCTGTT
TACCCTGACCAATCTGGGAGCCCCTGCCGCCTTCAAGTACTTTGACACCACCATCGACCGGAAGAGGTAC
ACCAGCACCAAAGAGGTGCTGGACGCCACCCTGATCCACCAGAGCATCACCGGCCTGTACGAGACACGGA
TCGACCTGTCTCAGCTGGGAGGCGACAAAAGGCCGGCGGCCACGAAAAAGGCCGGCCAGGGAGGAGGATC
CCTGCCCACCTGCAGCTGTCTTGATCGAGTTATACAAAAAGACAAAGGCCCATATTATACACACCTTGGG
GCAGGACCAAGTGTTGCTGCTGTCAGGGAAATCATGGAGAATAGGTATGGTCAAAAAGGAAACGCAATAA
GGATAGAAATAGTAGTGTACACCGGTAAAGAAGGGAAAAGCTCTCATGGGTGTCCAATTGCTAAGTGGGT
TTTAAGAAGAAGCAGTGATGAAGAAAAAGTTCTTTGTTTGGTCCGGCAGCGTACAGGCCACCACTGTCCA
ACTGCTGTGATGGTGGTGCTCATCATGGTGTGGGATGGCATCCCTCTTCCAATGGCCGACCGGCTATACA
CAGAGCTCACAGAGAATCTAAAGTCATACAATGGGCACCCTACCGACAGAAGATGCACCCTCAATGAAAA
TCGTACCTGTACATGTCAAGGAATTGATCCAGAGACTTGTGGAGCTTCATTCTCTTTTGGCTGTTCATGG
AGTATGTACTTTAATGGCTGTAAGTTTGGTAGAAGCCCAAGCCCCAGAAGATTTAGAATTGATCCAAGCT
CTCCCTTACATGAAAAAAACCTTGAAGATAACTTACAGAGTTTGGCTACACGATTAGCTCCAATTTATAA
GCAGTATGCTCCAGTAGCTTACCAAAATCAGGTGGAATATGAAAATGTTGCCCGAGAATGTCGGCTTGGC
AGCAAGGAAGGTCGACCCTTCTCTGGGGTCACTGCTTGCCTGGACTTCTGTGCTCATCCCCACAGGGACA
TTCACAACATGAATAATGGAAGCACTGTGGTTTGTACCTTAACTCGAGAAGATAACCGCTCTTTGGGTGT
TATTCCTCAAGATGAGCAGCTCCATGTGCTACCTCTTTATAAGCTTTCAGACACAGATGAGTTTGGCTCC
AAGGAAGGAATGGAAGCCAAGATCAAATCTGGGGCCATCGAGGTCCTGGCACCCCGCCGCAAAAAAAGAA
CGTGTTTCACTCAGCCTGTTCCCCGTTCTGGAAAGAAGAGGGCTGCGATGATGACAGAGGTTCTTGCACA
TAAGATAAGGGCAGTGGAAAAGAAACCTATTCCCCGAATCAAGCGGAAGAATAACTCAACAACAACAAAC
AACAGTAAGCCTTCGTCACTGCCAACCTTAGGGAGTAACACTGAGACCGTGCAACCTGAAGTAAAAAGTG
AAACCGAACCCCATTTTATCTTAAAAAGTTCAGACAACACTAAAACTTATTCGCTGATGCCATCCGCTCC
TCACCCAGTGAAAGAGGCATCTCCAGGCTTCTCCTGGTCCCCGAAGACTGCTTCAGCCACACCAGCTCCA
CTGAAGAATGACGCAACAGCCTCATGCGGGTTTTCAGAAAGAAGCAGCACTCCCCACTGTACGATGCCTT
CGGGAAGACTCAGTGGTGCCAATGCTGCAGCTGCTGATGGCCCTGGCATTTCACAGCTTGGCGAAGTGGC
TCCTCTCCCCACCCTGTCTGCTCCTGTGATGGAGCCCCTCATTAATTCTGAGCCTTCCACTGGTGTGACT
GAGCCGCTAACGCCTCATCAGCCAAACCACCAGCCCTCCTTCCTCACCTCTCCTCAAGACCTTGCCTCTT
CTCCAATGGAAGAAGATGAGCAGCATTCTGAAGCAGATGAGCCTCCATCAGACGAACCCCTATCTGATGA
CCCCCTGTCACCTGCTGAGGAGAAATTGCCCCACATTGATGAGTATTGGTCAGACAGTGAGCACATCTTT
TTGGATGCAAATATTGGTGGGGTGGCCATCGCACCTGCTCACGGCTCGGTTTTGATTGAGTGTGCCCGGC
GAGAGCTGCACGCTACCACTCCTGTTGAGCACCCCAACCGTAATCATCCAACCCGCCTCTCCCTTGTCTT
TTACCAGCACAAAAACCTAAATAAGCCCCAACATGGTTTTGAACTAAACAAGATTAAGTTTGAGGCTAAA
GAAGCTAAGAATAAGAAAATGAAGGCCTCAGAGCAAAAAGACCAGGCAGCTAATGAAGGTCCAGAACAGT
CCTCTGAAGTAAATGAATTGAACCAAATTCCTTCTCATAAAGCATTAACATTAACCCATGACAATGTTGT
CACCGTGTCCCCTTATGCTCTCACACACGTTGCGGGGCCCTATAACCATTGGGTCATGGCCGGCCAGGCA
AAAAAGAAAAAGGAATTCGGCAGTGGAGAGGGCAGAGGAAGTCTGCTAACATGCGGTGACGTCGAGGAGA
ATCCTGGCCCAGTGAGCAAGGGCGAGGAGGATAACATGGCCATCATCAAGGAGTTCATGCGCTTCAAGGT
GCACATGGAGGGCTCCGTGAACGGCCACGAGTTCGAGATCGAGGGCGAGGGCGAGGGCCGCCCCTACGAG
GGCACCCAGACCGCCAAGCTGAAGGTGACCAAGGGTGGCCCCCTGCCCTTCGCCTGGGACATCCTGTCCC
CTCAGTTCATGTACGGCTCCAAGGCCTACGTGAAGCACCCCGCCGACATCCCCGACTACTTGAAGCTGTC
CTTCCCCGAGGGCTTCAAGTGGGAGCGCGTGATGAACTTCGAGGACGGCGGCGTGGTGACCGTGACCCAG
GACTCCTCCCTGCAGGACGGCGAGTTCATCTACAAGGTGAAGCTGCGCGGCACCAACTTCCCCTCCGACG
GCCCCGTAATGCAGAAGAAAACCATGGGCTGGGAGGCCTCCTCCGAGCGGATGTACCCCGAGGACGGCGC
CCTGAAGGGCGAGATCAAGCAGAGGCTGAAGCTGAAGGACGGCGGCCACTACGACGCTGAGGTCAAGACC
ACCTACAAGGCCAAGAAGCCCGTGCAGCTGCCCGGCGCCTACAACGTCAACATCAAGTTGGACATCACCT
CCCACAACGAGGACTACACCATCGTGGAACAGTACGAACGCGCCGAGGGCCGCCACTCCACCGGCGGCAT
GGACGAGCTGTACAAGTAAGAATTCTAACTAGAGCTCGCTGATCAGCCTCGACTGTGCCTTCTAGTTGCC
AGCCATCTGTTGTTTGCCCCTCCCCCGTGCCTTCCTTGACCCTGGAAGGTGCCACTCCCACTGTCCTTTC
CTAATAAAATGAGGAAATTGCATCGCATTGTCTGAGTAGGTGTCATTCTATTCTGGGGGGTGGGGTGGGG
CAGGACAGCAAGGGGGAGGATTGGGAAGAGAATAGCAGGCATGCTGGGGAGCGGCCGCAGGAACCCCTAG
TGATGGAGTTGGCCACTCCCTCTCTGCGCGCTCGCTCGCTCACTGAGGCCGGGCGACCAAAGGTCGCCCG
ACGCCCGGGCTTTGCCCGGGCGGCCTCAGTGAGCGAGCGAGCGCGCAGCTGCCTGCAGGGGCGCCTGATG
CGGTATTTTCTCCTTACGCATCTGTGCGGTATTTCACACCGCATA
[142 nt withheld, positions 8866-9007]
C
[141 nt withheld, positions 9009-9149]
CCTTTGACGTTGGAGTCCACGTTCTTT
[37 nt withheld, positions 9177-9213]
ACCCTATCTCGGGCTATTCTTTTGATTTATAAGGGATTTTGCCGATTTCGGCCTATTGGTTAAAAAATGA
GCTGATTTAACAAAAATTTAACGCGAATTTTAACAAAATATTAACGTTTACAATTTTATGGTGCACTCTC
AGTACAATCTGCTCTGATGCCGCATAGTTAAGCCAGCCCCGACACCCGCCAACACCCGCTGACGCGCCCT
GACGGGCTTGTCTGCTCCCGGCATCCGCTTACAGACAAGCTGTGACCGTCTCCGGGAGCTGCATGTGTCA
GAGGTTTTCACCGTCATCACCGAAACGCGCGAGACGAAAGGGCCTCGTGATACGCCTATTTTTATAGGTT
AATGTCATGATAATAATGGTTTCTTAGACGTCAGGTGGCACTTTTCGGGGAAATGTGCGCGGAACCCCTA
TTTGTTTATTTTTCTAAATACATTCAAATATGTATCCGCTCATGAGACAATAACCCTGATAAATGCTTCA
ATAATATTGAAAAAGGAAGAGTATGAGTATTCAACATTTCCGTGTCGCCCTTATTCCCTTTTTTGCGGCA
TTTTGCCTTCCTGTTTTTGCTCACCCAGAAACGCTGGTGAAAGTAAAAGATGCTGAAGATCAGTTGGGTG
CACGAGTGGGTTACATCGAACTGGATCTCAACAGCGGTAAGATCCTTGAGAGTTTTCGCCCCGAAGAACG
TTTTCCAATGATGAGCACTTTTAAAGTTCTGCTATGTGGCGCGGTATTATCCCGTATTGACGCCGGGCAA
GAGCAACTCGGTCGCCGCATACACTATTCTCAGAATGACTTGGTTGAGTACTCACCAGTCACAGAAAAGC
ATCTTACGGATGGCATGACAGTAAGAGAATTATGCAGTGCTGCCATAACCATGAGTGATAACACTGCGGC
CAACTTACTTCTGACAACGATCGGAGGACCGAAGGAGCTAACCGCTTTTTTGCACAACATGGGGGATCAT
GTAACTCGCCTTGATCGTTGGGAACCGGAGCTGAATGAAGCCATACCAAACGACGAGCGTGACACCACGA
TGCCTGTAGCAATGGCAACAACGTTGCGCAAACTATTAACTGGCGAACTACTTACTCTAGCTTCCCGGCA
ACAATTAATAGACTGGATGGAGGCGGATAAAGTTGCAGGACCACTTCTGCGCTCGGCCCTTCCGGCTGGC
TGGTTTATTGCTGATAAATCTGGAGCCGGTGAGCGTGGAAGCCGCGGTATCATTGCAGCACTGGGGCCAG
ATGGTAAGCCCTCCCGTATCGTAGTTATCTACACGACGGGGAGTCAGGCAACTATGGATGAACGAAATAG
ACAGATCGCTGAGATAGGTGCCTCACTGATTAAGCATTGGTAACTGTCAGACCAAGTTTACTCATATATA
CTTTAGATTGATTTAAAACTTCATTTTTAATTTAAAAGGATCTAGGTGAAGATCCTTTTTGATAATCTCA
TGACCAAAATCCCTTAACGTGAGTTTTCGTTCCACTGAGCGTCAGACCCCGTAGAAAAGATCAAAGGATC
TTCTTGAGATCCTTTTTTTCTGCGCGTAATCTGCTGCTTGCAAACAAAAAAACCACCGCTACCAGCGGTG
GTTTGTTTGCCGGATCAAGAGCTACCAACTCTTTTTCCGAAGGTAACTGGCTTCAGCAGAGCGCAGATAC
CAAATACTGTCCTTCTAGTGTAGCCGTAGTTAGGCCACCACTTCAAGAACTCTGTAGCACCGCCTACATA
CCTCGCTCTGCTAATCCTGTTACCAGTGGCTGCTGCCAGTGGCGATAAGTCGTGTCTTACCGGGTTGGAC
TCAAGACGATAGTTACCGGATAAGGCGCAGCGGTCGGGCTGAACGGGGGGTTCGTGCACACAGCCCAGCT
TGGAGCGAACGACCTACACCGAACTGAGATACCTACAGCGTGAGCTATGAGAAAGCGCCACGCTTCCCGA
AGGGAGAAAGGCGGACAGGTATCCGGTAAGCGGCAGGGTCGGAACAGGAGAGCGCACGAGGGAGCTTCCA
GGGGGAAACGCCTGGTATCTTTATAGTCCTGTCGGGTTTCGCCACCTCTGACTTGAGCGTCGATTTTTGT
GATGCTCGTCAGGGGGGCGGAGCCTATGGAAAAACGCCAGCAACGCGGCCTTTTTACGGTTCCTGGCCTT
TTGCTGGCCTTTTGCTCACATGT
Features (pLannotate 1.2.2; 21 found; start..end, strand, type, name):
      1..241     +  promoter       U6 promoter: RNA polymerase III promoter for human U6 snRNA
    270..345     +  misc_RNA       gRNA scaffold: guide RNA scaffold for the Streptococcus pyogenes CRISPR/Cas9 system
    352..395     +  misc_RNA       gRNA scaffold (fragment): guide RNA scaffold for the Streptococcus pyogenes CRISPR/Cas9 system
    442..727     +  enhancer       CMV enhancer: human cytomegalovirus immediate early enhancer; contains an 18-bp deletion relative to the standard CMV enhancer
    729..1006    +  promoter       chicken β-actin promoter: No description available
   1007..1235    +  intron         hybrid intron: hybrid between chicken β-actin (CBA) and minute virus of mice (MMV) introns (Gray et al., 2011)
   1256..1283    +  CDS            3xHA (fragment): three tandem HA epitope tags
   1316..5416    +  CDS            Cas9: Cas9 (Csn1) endonuclease from the Streptococcus pyogenes Type II CRISPR/Cas system generates RNA-guided double strand breaks in DNA
   5417..5450    +  CDS            nucleoplasmin NLS (fragment): bipartite nuclear localization signal from nucleoplasmin
   5462..7615    +  CDS            TET1 (fragment): TET1_HUMAN - Also known as CXXC6, KIAA1676, LCX. Experimental evidence at protein level: Swiss-Prot protein existence level 1. Dioxygenase that catalyzes the conversion of the modified genomic base 5-methylcytosine (5mC) into 5-hydroxymethylcytosine (5hmC) and plays a key role in active DNA demethylation. Also mediates subsequent conversion of 5hmC into 5-formylcytosine (5fC), and conversion of 5fC to 5-carboxylcytosine (5caC). Conversion of 5mC into 5hmC, 5fC and 5caC probably constitutes the first step in cytosine demethylation. Methylation at the C5 position of cytosine bases is an epigenet
   7618..7642    +  CDS            nucleoplasmin NLS (fragment): bipartite nuclear localization signal from nucleoplasmin
   7712..8418    +  CDS            mCherry (fragment): monomeric derivative of DsRed fluorescent protein (Shaner et al., 2004) mammalian codon-optimized
   8453..8564    +  polyA_signal   bGH poly(A) signal: bovine growth hormone polyadenylation signal
   8669..8809    +  repeat_region  AAV2 ITR: inverted terminal repeat of adeno-associated virus serotype 2 inverted
   8814..8865    -  misc_feature   bom (fragment): basis of mobility region from pBR322
   8884..9264    +  rep_origin     M13 ori (sequence partly withheld): M13 bacteriophage origin of replication; arrow indicates direction of (+) strand synthesis
   9340..9389    -  misc_feature   bom (fragment): basis of mobility region from pBR322
   9491..9526    -  CDS            rop (fragment): Rop protein, which maintains plasmids at low copy number; rop
   9621..9725    +  promoter       AmpR promoter: bla
   9726..10586   +  CDS            AmpR: β-lactamase; bla; confers resistance to ampicillin, carbenicillin, and related antibiotics
  10757..11345   +  rep_origin     ori: high-copy-number ColE1/pMB1/pBR322/pUC origin of replication
