>Addgene plasmid #129029 | pSpdCas9-huTET1CD-T2A-mCherry(PX458)-SghuTSDR-1 | addgene full sequence | sequence record 256133 | Addgene NGS Result
GAGGGCCTATTTCCCATGATTCCTTCATATTTGCATATACGATACAAGGCTGTTAGAGAGATAATTGGAA
TTAATTTGACTGTAAACACAAAGATATTAGTACAAAATACGTGACGTAGAAAGTAATAATTTCTTGGGTA
GTTTGCAGTTTTAAAATTATGTTTTAAAATGGACTATCATATGCTTACCGTAACTTGAAAGTATTTCGAT
TTCTTGGCTTTATATATCTTGTGGAAAGGACGAAACACCGTCTGTGGTTTTGAGATTCTGTTTTAGAGCT
AGAAATAGCAAGTTAAAATAAGGCTAGTCCGTTATCAACTTGAAAAAGTGGCACCGAGTCGGTGCTTTTT
TGTTTTAGAGCTAGAAATAGCAAGTTAAAATAAGGCTAGTCCGTTTTTAGCGCGTGCGCCAATTCTGCAG
ACAAATGGCTCTAGAGGTACCCGTTACATAACTTACGGTAAATGGCCCGCCTGGCTGACCGCCCAACGAC
CCCCGCCCATTGACGTCAATAGTAACGCCAATAGGGACTTTCCATTGACGTCAATGGGTGGAGTATTTAC
GGTAAACTGCCCACTTGGCAGTACATCAAGTGTATCATATGCCAAGTACGCCCCCTATTGACGTCAATGA
CGGTAAATGGCCCGCCTGGCATTGTGCCCAGTACATGACCTTATGGGACTTTCCTACTTGGCAGTACATC
TACGTATTAGTCATCGCTATTACCATGGTCGAGGTGAGCCCCACGTTCTGCTTCACTCTCCCCATCTCCC
CCCCCTCCCCACCCCCAATTTTGTATTTATTTATTTTTTAATTATTTTGTGCAGCGATGGGGGCGGGGGG
GGGGGGGGGGCGCGCGCCRGGSGGGGSGGGGGGGGGSGGGGGGSGGGGSGGGGSGRGGCGGAGAGGTGCG
GCGGCAGCCAATCAGAGCGGCGCGCTCCGAAAGTTTCCTTTTATGGCGAGGCGGCGGCGGCGGCGGCCCT
ATAAAAAGCGAAGCGCGCGGCGGGCGGGAGTCGCTGCGCGCTGCCTTCGCCCCGTGCCCCGCTCCGCCGC
CGCCTCGCGCCGCCCGCCCCGGCTCTGACTGACCGCGTTACTCCCACAGGTGAGCGGGCGGGACGGCCCT
TCTCCTCCGGGCTGTAATTAGCTGAGCAAGAGGTAAGGGTTTAAGGGATGGTTGGTTGGTGGGGTATTAA
TGTTTAATTACCTGGAGCACCTGCCTGAAATCACTTTTTTTCAGGTTGGACCGGTGCCACCATGTACCCA
TACGATGTTCCAGATTACGCTTCGCCGAAGAAAAAGCGCAAGGTCGAAGCGTCCGACAAGAAGTACAGCA
TCGGCCTGGCCATCGGCACCAACTCTGTGGGCTGGGCCGTGATCACCGACGAGTACAAGGTGCCCAGCAA
GAAATTCAAGGTGCTGGGCAACACCGACCGGCACAGCATCAAGAAGAACCTGATCGGAGCCCTGCTGTTC
GACAGCGGCGAAACAGCCGAGGCCACCCGGCTGAAGAGAACCGCCAGAAGAAGATACACCAGACGGAAGA
ACCGGATCTGCTATCTGCAAGAGATCTTCAGCAACGAGATGGCCAAGGTGGACGACAGCTTCTTCCACAG
ACTGGAAGAGTCCTTCCTGGTGGAAGAGGATAAGAAGCACGAGCGGCACCCCATCTTCGGCAACATCGTG
GACGAGGTGGCCTACCACGAGAAGTACCCCACCATCTACCACCTGAGAAAGAAACTGGTGGACAGCACCG
ACAAGGCCGACCTGCGGCTGATCTATCTGGCCCTGGCCCACATGATCAAGTTCCGGGGCCACTTCCTGAT
CGAGGGCGACCTGAACCCCGACAACAGCGACGTGGACAAGCTGTTCATCCAGCTGGTGCAGACCTACAAC
CAGCTGTTCGAGGAAAACCCCATCAACGCCAGCGGCGTGGACGCCAAGGCCATCCTGTCTGCCAGACTGA
GCAAGAGCAGACGGCTGGAAAATCTGATCGCCCAGCTGCCCGGCGAGAAGAAGAATGGCCTGTTCGGCAA
CCTGATTGCCCTGAGCCTGGGCCTGACCCCCAACTTCAAGAGCAACTTCGACCTGGCCGAGGATGCCAAA
CTGCAGCTGAGCAAGGACACCTACGACGACGACCTGGACAACCTGCTGGCCCAGATCGGCGACCAGTACG
CCGACCTGTTTCTGGCCGCCAAGAACCTGTCCGACGCCATCCTGCTGAGCGACATCCTGAGAGTGAACAC
CGAGATCACCAAGGCCCCCCTGAGCGCCTCTATGATCAAGAGATACGACGAGCACCACCAGGACCTGACC
CTGCTGAAAGCTCTCGTGCGGCAGCAGCTGCCTGAGAAGTACAAAGAGATTTTCTTCGACCAGAGCAAGA
ACGGCTACGCCGGCTACATTGACGGCGGAGCCAGCCAGGAAGAGTTCTACAAGTTCATCAAGCCCATCCT
GGAAAAGATGGACGGCACCGAGGAACTGCTCGTGAAGCTGAACAGAGAGGACCTGCTGCGGAAGCAGCGG
ACCTTCGACAACGGCAGCATCCCCCACCAGATCCACCTGGGAGAGCTGCACGCCATTCTGCGGCGGCAGG
AAGATTTTTACCCATTCCTGAAGGACAACCGGGAAAAGATCGAGAAGATCCTGACCTTCCGCATCCCCTA
CTACGTGGGCCCTCTGGCCAGGGGAAACAGCAGATTCGCCTGGATGACCAGAAAGAGCGAGGAAACCATC
ACCCCCTGGAACTTCGAGGAAGTGGTGGACAAGGGCGCTTCCGCCCAGAGCTTCATCGAGCGGATGACCA
ACTTCGATAAGAACCTGCCCAACGAGAAGGTGCTGCCCAAGCACAGCCTGCTGTACGAGTACTTCACCGT
GTATAACGAGCTGACCAAAGTGAAATACGTGACCGAGGGAATGAGAAAGCCCGCCTTCCTGAGCGGCGAG
CAGAAAAAGGCCATCGTGGACCTGCTGTTCAAGACCAACCGGAAAGTGACCGTGAAGCAGCTGAAAGAGG
ACTACTTCAAGAAAATCGAGTGCTTCGACTCCGTGGAAATCTCCGGCGTGGAAGATCGGTTCAACGCCTC
CCTGGGCACATACCACGATCTGCTGAAAATTATCAAGGACAAGGACTTCCTGGACAATGAGGAAAACGAG
GACATTCTGGAAGATATCGTGCTGACCCTGACACTGTTTGAGGACAGAGAGATGATCGAGGAACGGCTGA
AAACCTATGCCCACCTGTTCGACGACAAAGTGATGAAGCAGCTGAAGCGGCGGAGATACACCGGCTGGGG
CAGGCTGAGCCGGAAGCTGATCAACGGCATCCGGGACAAGCAGTCCGGCAAGACAATCCTGGATTTCCTG
AAGTCCGACGGCTTCGCCAACAGAAACTTCATGCAGCTGATCCACGACGACAGCCTGACCTTTAAAGAGG
ACATCCAGAAAGCCCAGGTGTCCGGCCAGGGCGATAGCCTGCACGAGCACATTGCCAATCTGGCCGGCAG
CCCCGCCATTAAGAAGGGCATCCTGCAGACAGTGAAGGTGGTGGACGAGCTCGTGAAAGTGATGGGCCGG
CACAAGCCCGAGAACATCGTGATCGAAATGGCCAGAGAGAACCAGACCACCCAGAAGGGACAGAAGAACA
GCCGCGAGAGAATGAAGCGGATCGAAGAGGGCATCAAAGAGCTGGGCAGCCAGATCCTGAAAGAACACCC
CGTGGAAAACACCCAGCTGCAGAACGAGAAGCTGTACCTGTACTACCTGCAGAATGGGCGGGATATGTAC
GTGGACCAGGAACTGGACATCAACCGGCTGTCCGACTACGATGTGGACGCCATCGTGCCTCAGAGCTTTC
TGAAGGACGACTCCATCGACAACAAGGTGCTGACCAGAAGCGACAAGAACCGGGGCAAGAGCGACAACGT
GCCCTCCGAAGAGGTCGTGAAGAAGATGAAGAACTACTGGCGGCAGCTGCTGAACGCCAAGCTGATTACC
CAGAGAAAGTTCGACAATCTGACCAAGGCCGAGAGAGGCGGCCTGAGCGAACTGGATAAGGCCGGCTTCA
TCAAGAGACAGCTGGTGGAAACCCGGCAGATCACAAAGCACGTGGCACAGATCCTGGACTCCCGGATGAA
CACTAAGTACGACGAGAATGACAAGCTGATCCGGGAAGTGAAAGTGATCACCCTGAAGTCCAAGCTGGTG
TCCGATTTCCGGAAGGATTTCCAGTTTTACAAAGTGCGCGAGATCAACAACTACCACCACGCCCACGACG
CCTACCTGAACGCCGTCGTGGGAACCGCCCTGATCAAAAAGTACCCTAAGCTGGAAAGCGAGTTCGTGTA
CGGCGACTACAAGGTGTACGACGTGCGGAAGATGATCGCCAAGAGCGAGCAGGAAATCGGCAAGGCTACC
GCCAAGTACTTCTTCTACAGCAACATCATGAACTTTTTCAAGACCGAGATTACCCTGGCCAACGGCGAGA
TCCGGAAGCGGCCTCTGATCGAGACAAACGGCGAAACCGGGGAGATCGTGTGGGATAAGGGCCGGGATTT
TGCCACCGTGCGGAAAGTGCTGAGCATGCCCCAAGTGAATATCGTGAAAAAGACCGAGGTGCAGACAGGC
GGCTTCAGCAAAGAGTCTATCCTGCCCAAGAGGAACAGCGATAAGCTGATCGCCAGAAAGAAGGACTGGG
ACCCTAAGAAGTACGGCGGCTTCGACAGCCCCACCGTGGCCTATTCTGTGCTGGTGGTGGCCAAAGTGGA
AAAGGGCAAGTCCAAGAAACTGAAGAGTGTGAAAGAGCTGCTGGGGATCACCATCATGGAAAGAAGCAGC
TTCGAGAAGAATCCCATCGACTTTCTGGAAGCCAAGGGCTACAAAGAAGTGAAAAAGGACCTGATCATCA
AGCTGCCTAAGTACTCCCTGTTCGAGCTGGAAAACGGCCGGAAGAGAATGCTGGCCTCTGCCGGCGAACT
GCAGAAGGGAAACGAACTGGCCCTGCCCTCCAAATATGTGAACTTCCTGTACCTGGCCAGCCACTATGAG
AAGCTGAAGGGCTCCCCCGAGGATAATGAGCAGAAACAGCTGTTTGTGGAACAGCACAAGCACTACCTGG
ACGAGATCATCGAGCAGATCAGCGAGTTCTCCAAGAGAGTGATCCTGGCCGACGCTAATCTGGACAAAGT
GCTGTCCGCCTACAACAAGCACCGGGATAAGCCCATCAGAGAGCAGGCCGAGAATATCATCCACCTGTTT
ACCCTGACCAATCTGGGAGCCCCTGCCGCCTTCAAGTACTTTGACACCACCATCGACCGGAAGAGGTACA
CCAGCACCAAAGAGGTGCTGGACGCCACCCTGATCCACCAGAGCATCACCGGCCTGTACGAGACACGGAT
CGACCTGTCTCAGCTGGGAGGCGACAAAAGGCCGGCGGCCACGAAAAAGGCCGGCCAGGGAGGAGGATCC
CTGCCCACCTGCAGCTGTCTTGATCGAGTTATACAAAAAGACAAAGGCCCATATTATACACACCTTGGGG
CAGGACCAAGTGTTGCTGCTGTCAGGGAAATCATGGAGAATAGGTATGGTCAAAAAGGAAACGCAATAAG
GATAGAAATAGTAGTGTACACCGGTAAAGAAGGGAAAAGCTCTCATGGGTGTCCAATTGCTAAGTGGGTT
TTAAGAAGAAGCAGTGATGAAGAAAAAGTTCTTTGTTTGGTCCGGCAGCGTACAGGCCACCACTGTCCAA
CTGCTGTGATGGTGGTGCTCATCATGGTGTGGGATGGCATCCCTCTTCCAATGGCCGACCGGCTATACAC
AGAGCTCACAGAGAATCTAAAGTCATACAATGGGCACCCTACCGACAGAAGATGCACCCTCAATGAAAAT
CGTACCTGTACATGTCAAGGAATTGATCCAGAGACTTGTGGAGCTTCATTCTCTTTTGGCTGTTCATGGA
GTATGTACTTTAATGGCTGTAAGTTTGGTAGAAGCCCAAGCCCCAGAAGATTTAGAATTGATCCAAGCTC
TCCCTTACATGAAAAAAACCTTGAAGATAACTTACAGAGTTTGGCTACACGATTAGCTCCAATTTATAAG
CAGTATGCTCCAGTAGCTTACCAAAATCAGGTGGAATATGAAAATGTTGCCCGAGAATGTCGGCTTGGCA
GCAAGGAAGGTCGACCCTTCTCTGGGGTCACTGCTTGCCTGGACTTCTGTGCTCATCCCCACAGGGACAT
TCACAACATGAATAATGGAAGCACTGTGGTTTGTACCTTAACTCGAGAAGATAACCGCTCTTTGGGTGTT
ATTCCTCAAGATGAGCAGCTCCATGTGCTACCTCTTTATAAGCTTTCAGACACAGATGAGTTTGGCTCCA
AGGAAGGAATGGAAGCCAAGATCAAATCTGGGGCCATCGAGGTCCTGGCACCCCGCCGCAAAAAAAGAAC
GTGTTTCACTCAGCCTGTTCCCCGTTCTGGAAAGAAGAGGGCTGCGATGATGACAGAGGTTCTTGCACAT
AAGATAAGGGCAGTGGAAAAGAAACCTATTCCCCGAATCAAGCGGAAGAATAACTCAACAACAACAAACA
ACAGTAAGCCTTCGTCACTGCCAACCTTAGGGAGTAACACTGAGACCGTGCAACCTGAAGTAAAAAGTGA
AACCGAACCCCATTTTATCTTAAAAAGTTCAGACAACACTAAAACTTATTCGCTGATGCCATCCGCTCCT
CACCCAGTGAAAGAGGCATCTCCAGGCTTCTCCTGGTCCCCGAAGACTGCTTCAGCCACACCAGCTCCAC
TGAAGAATGACGCAACAGCCTCATGCGGGTTTTCAGAAAGAAGCAGCACTCCCCACTGTACGATGCCTTC
GGGAAGACTCAGTGGTGCCAATGCTGCAGCTGCTGATGGCCCTGGCATTTCACAGCTTGGCGAAGTGGCT
CCTCTCCCCACCCTGTCTGCTCCTGTGATGGAGCCCCTCATTAATTCTGAGCCTTCCACTGGTGTGACTG
AGCCGCTAACGCCTCATCAGCCAAACCACCAGCCCTCCTTCCTCACCTCTCCTCAAGACCTTGCCTCTTC
TCCAATGGAAGAAGATGAGCAGCATTCTGAAGCAGATGAGCCTCCATCAGACGAACCCCTATCTGATGAC
CCCCTGTCACCTGCTGAGGAGAAATTGCCCCACATTGATGAGTATTGGTCAGACAGTGAGCACATCTTTT
TGGATGCAAATATTGGTGGGGTGGCCATCGCACCTGCTCACGGCTCGGTTTTGATTGAGTGTGCCCGGCG
AGAGCTGCACGCTACCACTCCTGTTGAGCACCCCAACCGTAATCATCCAACCCGCCTCTCCCTTGTCTTT
TACCAGCACAAAAACCTAAATAAGCCCCAACATGGTTTTGAACTAAACAAGATTAAGTTTGAGGCTAAAG
AAGCTAAGAATAAGAAAATGAAGGCCTCAGAGCAAAAAGACCAGGCAGCTAATGAAGGTCCAGAACAGTC
CTCTGAAGTAAATGAATTGAACCAAATTCCTTCTCATAAAGCATTAACATTAACCCATGACAATGTTGTC
ACCGTGTCCCCTTATGCTCTCACACACGTTGCGGGGCCCTATAACCATTGGGTCATGGCCGGCCAGGCAA
AAAAGAAAAAGGAATTCGGCAGTGGAGAGGGCAGAGGAAGTCTGCTAACATGCGGTGACGTCGAGGAGAA
TCCTGGCCCAGTGAGCAAGGGCGAGGAGGATAACATGGCCATCATCAAGGAGTTCATGCGCTTCAAGGTG
CACATGGAGGGCTCCGTGAACGGCCACGAGTTCGAGATCGAGGGCGAGGGCGAGGGCCGCCCCTACGAGG
GCACCCAGACCGCCAAGCTGAAGGTGACCAAGGGTGGCCCCCTGCCCTTCGCCTGGGACATCCTGTCCCC
TCAGTTCATGTACGGCTCCAAGGCCTACGTGAAGCACCCCGCCGACATCCCCGACTACTTGAAGCTGTCC
TTCCCCGAGGGCTTCAAGTGGGAGCGCGTGATGAACTTCGAGGACGGCGGCGTGGTGACCGTGACCCAGG
ACTCCTCCCTGCAGGACGGCGAGTTCATCTACAAGGTGAAGCTGCGCGGCACCAACTTCCCCTCCGACGG
CCCCGTAATGCAGAAGAAAACCATGGGCTGGGAGGCCTCCTCCGAGCGGATGTACCCCGAGGACGGCGCC
CTGAAGGGCGAGATCAAGCAGAGGCTGAAGCTGAAGGACGGCGGCCACTACGACGCTGAGGTCAAGACCA
CCTACAAGGCCAAGAAGCCCGTGCAGCTGCCCGGCGCCTACAACGTCAACATCAAGTTGGACATCACCTC
CCACAACGAGGACTACACCATCGTGGAACAGTACGAACGCGCCGAGGGCCGCCACTCCACCGGCGGCATG
GACGAGCTGTACAAGTAAGAATTCTAACTAGAGCTCGCTGATCAGCCTCGACTGTGCCTTCTAGTTGCCA
GCCATCTGTTGTTTGCCCCTCCCCCGTGCCTTCCTTGACCCTGGAAGGTGCCACTCCCACTGTCCTTTCC
TAATAAAATGAGGAAATTGCATCGCATTGTCTGAGTAGGTGTCATTCTATTCTGGGGGGTGGGGTGGGGC
AGGACAGCAAGGGGGAGGATTGGGAAGAGAATAGCAGGCATGCTGGGGAGCGGCCGCAGGAACCCCTAGT
GATGGAGTTGGCCACTCCCTCTCTGCGCGCTCGCTCGCTCACTGAGGCCGGGCGACCAAAGGTCGCCCGA
CGCCCGGGCTTTGCCCGGGCGGCCTCAGTGAGCGAGCGAGCGCGCAGCTGCCTGCAGGGGCGCCTGATGC
GGTATTTTCTCCTTACGCATCTGTGCGGTATTTCACACCGCATA
[95 nt withheld, positions 8865-8959]
T
[46 nt withheld, positions 8961-9006]
C
[141 nt withheld, positions 9008-9148]
CCTTTGACGTTGGAGTCCACGTTCTTT
[37 nt withheld, positions 9176-9212]
ACTCTATCTCGGGCTATTCTTTTGATTTATAAGGGATTTTGCCGATTTCGGTCTATTGGTTAAAAAATGA
GCTGATTTAACAAAAATTTAACGCGAATTTTAACAAAATATTAACGTTTACAATTTTATGGTGCACTCTC
AGTACAATCTGCTCTGATGCCGCATAGTTAAGCCAGCCCCGACACCCGCCAACACCCGCTGACGCGCCCT
GACGGGCTTGTCTGCTCCCGGCATCCGCTTACAGACAAGCTGTGACCGTCTCCGGGAGCTGCATGTGTCA
GAGGTTTTCACCGTCATCACCGAAACGCGCGAGACGAAAGGGCCTCGTGATACGCCTATTTTTATAGGTT
AATGTCATGATAATAATGGTTTCTTAGACGTCAGGTGGCACTTTTCGGGGAAATGTGCGCGGAACCCCTA
TTTGTTTATTTTTCTAAATACATTCAAATATGTATCCGCTCATGAGACAATAACCCTGATAAATGCTTCA
ATAATATTGAAAAAGGAAGAGTATGAGTATTCAACATTTCCGTGTCGCCCTTATTCCCTTTTTTGCGGCA
TTTTGCCTTCCTGTTTTTGCTCACCCAGAAACGCTGGTGAAAGTAAAAGATGCTGAAGATCAGTTGGGTG
CACGAGTGGGTTACATCGAACTGGATCTCAACAGCGGTAAGATCCTTGAGAGTTTTCGCCCCGAAGAACG
TTTTCCAATGATGAGCACTTTTAAAGTTCTGCTATGTGGCGCGGTATTATCCCGTATTGACGCCGGGCAA
GAGCAACTCGGTCGCCGCATACACTATTCTCAGAATGACTTGGTTGAGTACTCACCAGTCACAGAAAAGC
ATCTTACGGATGGCATGACAGTAAGAGAATTATGCAGTGCTGCCATAACCATGAGTGATAACACTGCGGC
CAACTTACTTCTGACAACGATCGGAGGACCGAAGGAGCTAACCGCTTTTTTGCACAACATGGGGGATCAT
GTAACTCGCCTTGATCGTTGGGAACCGGAGCTGAATGAAGCCATACCAAACGACGAGCGTGACACCACGA
TGCCTGTAGCAATGGCAACAACGTTGCGCAAACTATTAACTGGCGAACTACTTACTCTAGCTTCCCGGCA
ACAATTAATAGACTGGATGGAGGCGGATAAAGTTGCAGGACCACTTCTGCGCTCGGCCCTTCCGGCTGGC
TGGTTTATTGCTGATAAATCTGGAGCCGGTGAGCGTGGAAGCCGCGGTATCATTGCAGCACTGGGGCCAG
ATGGTAAGCCCTCCCGTATCGTAGTTATCTACACGACGGGGAGTCAGGCAACTATGGATGAACGAAATAG
ACAGATCGCTGAGATAGGTGCCTCACTGATTAAGCATTGGTAACTGTCAGACCAAGTTTACTCATATATA
CTTTAGATTGATTTAAAACTTCATTTTTAATTTAAAAGGATCTAGGTGAAGATCCTTTTTGATAATCTCA
TGACCAAAATCCCTTAACGTGAGTTTTCGTTCCACTGAGCGTCAGACCCCGTAGAAAAGATCAAAGGATC
TTCTTGAGATCCTTTTTTTCTGCGCGTAATCTGCTGCTTGCAAACAAAAAAACCACCGCTACCAGCGGTG
GTTTGTTTGCCGGATCAAGAGCTACCAACTCTTTTTCCGAAGGTAACTGGCTTCAGCAGAGCGCAGATAC
CAAATACTGTTCTTCTAGTGTAGCCGTAGTTAGGCCACCACTTCAAGAACTCTGTAGCACCGCCTACATA
CCTCGCTCTGCTAATCCTGTTACCAGTGGCTGCTGCCAGTGGCGATAAGTCGTGTCTTACCGGGTTGGAC
TCAAGACGATAGTTACCGGATAAGGCGCAGCGGTCGGGCTGAACGGGGGGTTCGTGCACACAGCCCAGCT
TGGAGCGAACGACCTACACCGAACTGAGATACCTACAGCGTGAGCTATGAGAAAGCGCCACGCTTCCCGA
AGGGAGAAAGGCGGACAGGTATCCGGTAAGCGGCAGGGTCGGAACAGGAGAGCGCACGAGGGAGCTTCCA
GGGGGAAACGCCTGGTATCTTTATAGTCCTGTCGGGTTTCGCCACCTCTGACTTGAGCGTCGATTTTTGT
GATGCTCGTCAGGGGGGCGGAGCCTATGGAAAAACGCCAGCAACGCGGCCTTTTTACGGTTCCTGGCCTT
TTGCTGGCCTTTTGCTCACATGT
Features (pLannotate 1.2.2; 21 found; start..end, strand, type, name):
      1..241     +  promoter       U6 promoter: RNA polymerase III promoter for human U6 snRNA
    270..345     +  misc_RNA       gRNA scaffold: guide RNA scaffold for the Streptococcus pyogenes CRISPR/Cas9 system
    352..395     +  misc_RNA       gRNA scaffold (fragment): guide RNA scaffold for the Streptococcus pyogenes CRISPR/Cas9 system
    442..727     +  enhancer       CMV enhancer: human cytomegalovirus immediate early enhancer; contains an 18-bp deletion relative to the standard CMV enhancer
    729..1006    +  promoter       chicken β-actin promoter: No description available
   1007..1234    +  intron         hybrid intron: hybrid between chicken β-actin (CBA) and minute virus of mice (MMV) introns (Gray et al., 2011)
   1255..1282    +  CDS            3xHA (fragment): three tandem HA epitope tags
   1315..5415    +  CDS            Cas9: Cas9 (Csn1) endonuclease from the Streptococcus pyogenes Type II CRISPR/Cas system generates RNA-guided double strand breaks in DNA
   5416..5449    +  CDS            nucleoplasmin NLS (fragment): bipartite nuclear localization signal from nucleoplasmin
   5461..7614    +  CDS            TET1 (fragment): TET1_HUMAN - Also known as CXXC6, KIAA1676, LCX. Experimental evidence at protein level: Swiss-Prot protein existence level 1. Dioxygenase that catalyzes the conversion of the modified genomic base 5-methylcytosine (5mC) into 5-hydroxymethylcytosine (5hmC) and plays a key role in active DNA demethylation. Also mediates subsequent conversion of 5hmC into 5-formylcytosine (5fC), and conversion of 5fC to 5-carboxylcytosine (5caC). Conversion of 5mC into 5hmC, 5fC and 5caC probably constitutes the first step in cytosine demethylation. Methylation at the C5 position of cytosine bases is an epigenet
   7617..7641    +  CDS            nucleoplasmin NLS (fragment): bipartite nuclear localization signal from nucleoplasmin
   7711..8417    +  CDS            mCherry (fragment): monomeric derivative of DsRed fluorescent protein (Shaner et al., 2004) mammalian codon-optimized
   8452..8563    +  polyA_signal   bGH poly(A) signal: bovine growth hormone polyadenylation signal
   8668..8808    +  repeat_region  AAV2 ITR: inverted terminal repeat of adeno-associated virus serotype 2 inverted
   8813..8864    -  misc_feature   bom (fragment): basis of mobility region from pBR322
   8883..9338    +  rep_origin     f1 ori (sequence partly withheld): f1 bacteriophage origin of replication; arrow indicates direction of (+) strand synthesis
   9339..9388    -  misc_feature   bom (fragment): basis of mobility region from pBR322
   9490..9525    -  CDS            rop (fragment): Rop protein, which maintains plasmids at low copy number; rop
   9620..9724    +  promoter       AmpR promoter: bla
   9725..10585   +  CDS            AmpR: β-lactamase; bla; confers resistance to ampicillin, carbenicillin, and related antibiotics
  10756..11344   +  rep_origin     ori: high-copy-number ColE1/pMB1/pBR322/pUC origin of replication
