[The description below was written by a language model from this plasmid's Addgene catalogue record and pLannotate feature annotations shown in this document.]
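Description:
pSpdCas9-huTET1CD-T2A-mCherry(PX458)-SghuTSDR-1 is a mammalian expression plasmid of about 11.4 kb built on the PX458 all-in-one CRISPR backbone and repurposed for targeted DNA demethylation rather than genome cutting. It is propagated in E. coli through a high-copy ColE1/pUC-type origin with ampicillin selection (AmpR). The backbone also carries a filamentous phage origin, annotated as f1 in one sequence record and M13 in the other, and a single AAV2 ITR. One ITR alone does not make the plasmid an AAV packaging vector.

Two expression units sit in tandem. A human U6 RNA polymerase III promoter drives a guide RNA made of a spacer directed at the human TSDR (the Treg-specific demethylated region of FOXP3, per the associated publication) joined to the S. pyogenes gRNA scaffold. Downstream, the CBh promoter (CMV enhancer, chicken β-actin promoter and hybrid intron) drives a single open reading frame. This encodes an N-terminal HA tag and NLS, catalytically dead Cas9 (D10A, H840A), and the human TET1 catalytic domain, with nucleoplasmin NLS fragments annotated after both dCas9 and TET1. A T2A peptide and mCherry follow, and the unit ends in a bGH polyadenylation signal. The promoter field in the catalogue mentions EGFP, but the name, tag field and both feature tables indicate mCherry.

In transfected cells the guide recruits dCas9-TET1CD to the TSDR, where TET1 oxidises 5-methylcytosine to begin active demethylation. The T2A-separated mCherry marks expressing cells so they can be identified or sorted. The plasmid carries guide 1 for the human TSDR. The two sequence records differ by one nucleotide in length and otherwise agree.
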