Addgene plasmid #129029: pSpdCas9-huTET1CD-T2A-mCherry(PX458)-SghuTSDR-1
Purpose: targeted DNA demethylation_human_TSDR, expression of dCas9-huTET1CD-T2A-mCherry and sgRNA1 targeting human TSDR
Depositing lab: Julia K Polansky. Depositing organization: Charite Universitaetsmedizin Berlin. Publication: Targeted De-Methylation of the FOXP3-TSDR Is Sufficient to Induce Physiological FOXP3 Expression but Not a Functional Treg Phenotype. Kressler C, Gasparoni G, Nordstrom K, Hamo D, Salhab A, Dimitropoulos C, Tierling S, Reinke P, Volk HD, Walter J, Hamann A, Polansky JK. Front Immunol. 2021 Jan 7;11:609891. doi: 10.3389/fimmu.2020.609891. eCollection 2020. PubMed 33488615.
Backbone
  Vector backbone: PX458
  Backbone manufacturer: Feng Zhang (Addgene plasmid # 48138)
  Vector type: Mammalian Expression
Growth in bacteria
  Bacterial resistance: Ampicillin, 100 μg/mL
  Growth temperature: 37°C
  Growth strain: DH5alpha
  Copy number: Unknown
Gene/Insert
  Gene/Insert name: dCas9-huTET1CD, SgRNA1 (huTSDR) (alt name: dCas9-huTET1CD-T2A-mCherry)
  gRNA/shRNA sequence: GTCTGTGGTTTTGAGATTCT
  Species: Synthetic
  Mutation: dCas9 (D10A;H840A)
  Promoter: CbH (for dCas9-huTET1CD-T2A-EGFP) U6 (for sgRNA)
  Tag / fusion protein: HA-Tag, NLS (N terminal on insert); T2A-mCherry (C terminal on backbone)
  Cloning method: Restriction Enzyme; 5′ cloning site Unknown (unknown if destroyed); 3′ cloning site Unknown (unknown if destroyed)
  Sequencing primers: 5′ SgRNA-cloning-site: hU6-F (GAGGGCCTATTTCCCATGATT)
Resource information
  A portion of this plasmid was derived from a plasmid made by: mCherry (BbsI removed) from Nicola Patron (Addgene plasmid # 50316); HA tag-NLS-dCas9 from Rudolf Jaenisch (Addgene plasmid # 48223); huTET1CD from Keith Joung (Addgene plasmid # 49236)
Terms and licenses: Academic/Nonprofit Terms; Industry Terms: Not Available to Industry
How to cite: pSpdCas9-huTET1CD-T2A-mCherry(PX458)-SghuTSDR-1 was a gift from Julia K Polansky (Addgene plasmid # 129029 ; http://n2t.net/addgene:129029 ; RRID:Addgene_129029)
